>Addgene plasmid #163121 | CIp10 - mTurquoise2 (γmGFP based) | addgene full sequence | sequence record 322823 | Addgene NGS Result
ATGCTGCAGATGTCTAAAGGTGAAGAATTATTCACTGGTGTTGTCCCAATTTTGGTTGAATTAGATGGTG
ATGTTAATGGTCACAAATTTTCTGTCTCCGGTGAAGGTGAAGGTGATGCTACTTACGGTAAATTGACCTT
AAAATTTATTTGTACTACTGGTAAATTGCCAGTTCCATGGCCAACCTTAGTCACTACTTTATCATGGGGT
GTTCAATGTTTTGCTAGATACCCAGATCATATGAAACAACATGACTTTTTCAAGTCTGCCATGCCAGAAG
GTTATGTTCAAGAAAGAACTATTTTTTTCAAAGATGACGGTAACTACAAGACCAGAGCTGAAGTCAAGTT
TGAAGGTGATACCTTAGTTAATAGAATCGAATTAAAAGGTATTGATTTTAAAGAAGATGGTAACATTTTA
GGTCACAAATTGGAATACAACTATTTTTCTGATAATGTTTACATCACTGCTGACAAACAAAAGAATGGTA
TCAAAGCTAACTTCAAAATTAGACACAACATTGAAGATGGTGGTGTTCAATTAGCTGACCATTATCAACA
AAATACTCCAATTGGTGATGGTCCAGTCTTGTTACCAGACAACCATTACTTATCCACTCAATCTAAATTA
TCCAAAGATCCAAACGAAAAGAGAGACCACATGGTCTTGTTAGAATTTGTTACTGCTGCTGGTATTACCT
TAGGTATGGATGAATTGTACAAATAACTAGTAGCGACGTCATCGATACCGTCGACCTCGAGGAGTGAAAT
TCTGGAAATCTGGAAATCTGGTTTTGTATTCTTGTTATTCTTCTTTTTGTTATTACATATATAACTTGTT
ACTTTTTTAAAAAAATCTTTGTTTATTTTATAAATATATAAAACTAAATTTAAGAAAAAGAGAAAAATGT
TTTATTTGAGAGATTGAAATTTTACTTGAATTTAGCTTAGCTTTTATAAAGTATTATTATGTAAAAAAAC
AAAACAAATATACATTAAAAAGTTAAGACTATAAAATAGCCACCCAAGGCATTTCTATATCTTGTTGTTG
TTGTTTTCATCTTCTGTATCAGAGGAACTTATTTTATTATTTTCGTCACGGGTATTTTCTCTTGTTTGAT
GATTCATCCCATTCATTCCATCAAAAATGTCGGTACCAGCTTTTGTTCCCTTTAGTGAGGGTTAATTTCG
AGCTTGGCGTAATCATGGTCATAGCTGTTTCCTGTGTGAAATTGTTATCCGCTCACAATTCCACACAACA
TACGAGCCGGAAGCATAAAGTGTAAAGCCTGGGGTGCCTAATGAGTGAGCTAACTCACATTAATTGCGTT
GCGCTCACTGCCCGCTTTCCAGTCGGGAAACCTGTCGTGCCAGCTGCATTAATGAATCGGCCAACGCGCG
GGGAGAGGCGGTTTGCGTATTGGGCGCTCTTCCGCTTCCTCGCTCACTGACTCGCTGCGCTCGGTCGTTC
GGCTGCGGCGAGCGGTATCAGCTCACTCAAAGGCGGTAATACGGTTATCCACAGAATCAGGGGATAACGC
AGGAAAGAACATGTGAGCAAAAGGCCAGCAAAAGGCCAGGAACCGTAAAAAGGCCGCGTTGCTGGCGTTT
TTCCATAGGCTCCGCCCCCCTGACGAGCATCACAAAAATCGACGCTCAAGTCAGAGGTGGCGAAACCCGA
CAGGACTATAAAGATACCAGGCGTTTCCCCCTGGAAGCTCCCTCGTGCGCTCTCCTGTTCCGACCCTGCC
GCTTACCGGATACCTGTCCGCCTTTCTCCCTTCGGGAAGCGTGGCGCTTTCTCATAGCTCACGCTGTAGG
TATCTCAGTTCGGTGTAGGTCGTTCGCTCCAAGCTGGGCTGTGTGCACGAACCCCCCGTTCAGCCCGACC
GCTGCGCCTTATCCGGTAACTATCGTCTTGAGTCCAACCCGGTAAGACACGACTTATCGCCACTGGCAGC
AGCCACTGGTAACAGGATTAGCAGAGCGAGGTATGTAGGCGGTGCTACAGAGTTCTTGAAGTGGTGGCCT
AACTACGGCTACACTAGAAGAACAGTATTTGGTATCTGCGCTCTGCTGAAGCCAGTTACCTTCGGAAAAA
GAGTTGGTAGCTCTTGATCCGGCAAACAAACCACCGCTGGTAGCGGTGGTTTTTTTGTTTGCAAGCAGCA
GATTACGCGCAGAAAAAAAGGATCTCAAGAAGATCCTTTGATCTTTTCTACGGGGTCTGACGCTCAGTGG
AACGAAAACTCACGTTAAGGGATTTTGGTCATGAGATTATCAAAAAGGATCTTCACCTAGATCCTTTTAA
ATTAAAAATGAAGTTTTAAATCAATCTAAAGTATATATGAGTAAACTTGGTCTGACAGTTACCAATGCTT
AATCAGTGAGGCACCTATCTCAGCGATCTGTCTATTTCGTTCATCCATAGTTGCCTGACTCCCCGTCGTG
TAGATAACTACGATACGGGAGGGCTTACCATCTGGCCCCAGTGCTGCAATGATACCGCGAGACCCACGCT
CACCGGCTCCAGATTTATCAGCAATAAACCAGCCAGCCGGAAGGGCCGAGCGCAGAAGTGGTCCTGCAAC
TTTATCCGCCTCCATCCAGTCTATTAATTGTTGCCGGGAAGCTAGAGTAAGTAGTTCGCCAGTTAATAGT
TTGCGCAACGTTGTTGCCATTGCTACAGGCATCGTGGTGTCACGCTCGTCGTTTGGTATGGCTTCATTCA
GCTCCGGTTCCCAACGATCAAGGCGAGTTACATGATCCCCCATGTTGTGCAAAAAAGCGGTTAGCTCCTT
CGGTCCTCCGATCGTTGTCAGAAGTAAGTTGGCCGCAGTGTTATCACTCATGGTTATGGCAGCACTGCAT
AATTCTCTTACTGTCATGCCATCCGTAAGATGCTTTTCTGTGACTGGTGAGTACTCAACCAAGTCATTCT
GAGAATAGTGTATGCGGCGACCGAGTTGCTCTTGCCCGGCGTCAATACGGGATAATACCGCGCCACATAG
CAGAACTTTAAAAGTGCTCATCATTGGAAAACGTTCTTCGGGGCGAAAACTCTCAAGGATCTTACCGCTG
TTGAGATCCAGTTCGATGTAACCCACTCGTGCACCCAACTGATCTTCAGCATCTTTTACTTTCACCAGCG
TTTCTGGGTGAGCAAAAACAGGAAGGCAAAATGCCGCAAAAAAGGGAATAAGGGCGACACGGAAATGTTG
AATACTCATACTCTTCCTTTTTCAATATTATTGAAGCATTTATCAGGGTTATTGTCTCATGAGCGGATAC
ATATTTGAATGTATTTAGAAAAATAAACAAATAGGGGTTCCGCGCACATTTCCCCGAAAAGTGCCACCTG
[124 nt withheld, positions 3361-3484]
C
[91 nt withheld, positions 3486-3576]
A
[49 nt withheld, positions 3578-3626]
CCTTTGACGTTGGAGTCCACGTTCTTT
[37 nt withheld, positions 3654-3690]
ACCCTATCTCGGTCTATTCTTTTGATTTATAAGGGATTTTGCCGATTTCGGCCTATTGGTTAAAAAATGA
GCTGATTTAACAAAAATTTAACGCGAATTTTAACAAAATATTAACGCTTACAATTTCCATTCGCCATTCA
GGCTGCGCAACTGTTGGGAAGGGCGATCGGTGCGGGCCTCTTCGCTATTACGCCAGCTGGCGAAAGGGGG
ATGTGCTGCAAGGCGATTAAGTTGGGTAACGCCAGGGTTTTCCCAGTCACGACGTTGTAAAACGACGGCC
AGTGAATTGTAATACGACTCACTATAGGGCGAATTGGAGCTCCACCGCGGTGGCGGCCGCGTTTATAATA
AACTTAGTCTAATATTTCTTTTGGACCAAAATAGAAACTGTTCTCAGGTGGCAAAAAACAGCTTAAAGTC
TGTGTTAAAAAAAGATCTCGGCTATGCCAATCAAAAAGGAGTGACATTATTATGTAAAAGAAGAAATGTT
GTAATTCCGCGAAACAACAATTTTAATGCTTACTGTGCCGCCACCAATATCCTATGGCCAAGGGGCCTTT
AAACATGCCACGGAAATATACAGTCAAAGTAAACCTACTATGTCTTTAGAGCCTTCAGGATCAATTGTTT
TTAAATGAATGACTGCAAAACTAGAAAAGTAGCCTCTTACATAAGCAAGTCATTTGTACACCGAGAGTTT
AGTAACCAGTGAAGCAAGTATATCTGGCAAACCTGAAACTTATCTGTGAATTATAAAGCTCATAAGTAAA
AAGTGTAGAAAAGAAGATAAGGCAGACCAAATACAAATTTGCAACAGTACAACGAATATTTCAGCGTCAA
AACTAGAGAATAATAAAGAAAACGATCTTTTCAAAAAGAAAAAACCTTTTAGTTTTCCTTTGTTGTTGTT
GTGGGTGTGTGCTATTTATATTATATAGTTTACTCATAATACCATAAAATATTCGGTTTGATTAGGTTAT
TTTAATAAGCTAATTTGTTTCTAATCGTGTAATTTATGCTGTGTATATTAAGTAGTGTGTGCACTGCCCA
AAAATGTTTGTTGTTTATAGTCGGTTAAAGAGAAAAAAGAAAAAAAGATCCATACACACACGTTAATTAG
TTGTTCAACGTAATACACTCATATTTTGTTCTTATTTGCTTTCGGTCGCTGTTCTCACCAAGATTTATTG
CCAACGAAACAATTTTTTTTTATATATTTTCAGATTTTTCTTTTTTTCCTTTCCTTTCCTTTTCTAATTT
TCACTCCTGGTTTTCTTTCTTTCTTAGAAACATTATCTCGATATTAATATTAAAAAAATATAATCATTCA
AACTCCGGAATGTCTACTACTTTGGATGATACTGCTTATAGATACAGAACTTCTGTTCCAGGTGATGCTG
AAGCTATTGAAGCTTTGGATGGTTCTTTCACTACCGATACTGTTTTTAGAGTTACTGCTACTGGTGATGG
TTTCACTTTGAGAGAAGTTCCAGTTGATCCACCATTGACTAAGGTTTTCCCAGATGATGAATCCGATGAT
GAATCCGATGCTGGTGAAGATGGTGATCCAGATTCTAGAACTTTCGTTGCTTATGGTGATGATGGTGATT
TGGCTGGTTTCGTTGTTGTTTCTTATTCTGGTTGGAACAGAAGATTGACTGTTGAAGATATTGAAGTTGC
TCCAGAACATAGAGGTCATGGTGTTGGTAGAGCTTTGATGGGTTTGGCTACTGAATTCGCCAGAGAAAGA
GGTGCTGGTCATTTGTGGTTGGAAGTTACCAATGTTAATGCTCCAGCTATTCATGCTTATAGAAGAATGG
GTTTCACTTTGTGTGGTTTGGATACTGCTTTATACGATGGTACTGCTTCCGATGGTGAACAAGCTTTGTA
TATGTCTATGCCATGTCCATAATAACTCGGGGGGATCCGAGTGAAATTCTGGAAATCTGGAAATCTGGTT
TTGTATTCTTGTTATTCTTCTTTTTGTTATTACATATATAACTTGTTACTTTTTTAAAAAAATCTTTGTT
TATTTTATAAATATATAAAACTAAATTTAAGAAAAAGAGAAAAATGTTTTATTTGAGAGATTGAAATTTT
ACTTGAATTTAGCTTAGCTTTTATAAAGTATTATTATGTAAAAAAACAAAACAAATATACATTAAAAAGT
TAAGACTATAAAATAGCCACCCAAGGCATTTCTATATCTTGTTGTTGTTGTTTTCATCTTCTGTATCAGA
GGAACTTATTTTATTATTTTCGTCACGGGTATTTTCTCTTGTTTGATGATTCATCCCATTCTTCCATCAT
AAAATACTAGTGGATCCCCCAGATCCTTATCCTTAAACAGATTCTAAAACAACATCTTTGAAACCAGAAG
AAACTTTCTTACCTTTTTCTTCGGTTGAACCTTCACCGTGCAAAGCCAATAATGAACCCAAGTCGAATTT
TGGTTGTTTCAACAATTTGACTTTTCTGATGTGGACATTTTGTAATGGGAAAATGGTTTGGGTGGATTTT
TCAATTTCACGGCCAATGACTTCTGGAATCAATTTGGAAGTTAATTGAGCTAAAGTACAGTTGGAAACTT
CTCTTTGCATAATTTCAATCATCTTCTTTCTGACTTCTCTCAATTTAGAGGATTGAGCGTAAGTAGTTTT
CTTGATTTGGTTTGGTTGTCTTTTGGTGAAAGCAATGGCAAAAACTCTCAAAACGTAATCGTCGGAAGTT
TTAACAGTGACATTAGCTTCAACTAATGATTGCCATTTTCTGACCAATGATCTTAATTTGTCAGAAGTGA
AATCCAAACCATGAGGCCTCCATGAGGCCTCCATGAGGCCTCCATGAGGCCTCCATGGAGGCCTCATGGA
AGTTGGTCAACAAGTTTTTACCTTGGACTTCATCAACTCTCAATTTGATTTTTCTGTAAGAGTGGTCTTC
GGAACCTTGTAAGTCGGCCAAACAAACTTCGAAAACTCTACCTTTCAAGCCATCAGCGGCATTCTTTAAA
CCGGTAGATCTGTTGATCAAAGTTTTACCAACATTTCTGTTTTCAAAAGTGGTTGGAGCTTTGATGTCAA
ACCAATCTTTTCTGGTGAATGGGTCAACGACCTTCTTTTTTAATCCTTTCTTTCCTTTGGACAATCTCTT
GTTTTTACCGACAGCCATGTTGTACTTGAGTTGGATCTACGCGTCAGCCTCGTTTATAATAAACTTAGTC
TAATATTTCTTTTGGACCAAAATAGAAACTGTTCTCAGGTGGCAAAAAACAGCTTAAAGTCTGTGTTAAA
AAAAGATCTCGGCTATGCCAATCAAAAAGGAGTGACATTATTATGTAAAAGAAGAAATGTTGTAATTCCG
CGAAACAACAATTTTAATGCTTACTGTGCCGCCACCAATATCCTATGGCCAAGGGGCCTTTAAACATGCC
ACGGAAATATACAGTCAAAGTAAACCTACTATGTCTTTAGAGCCTTCAGGATCAATTGTTTTTAAATGAA
TGACTGCAAAACTAGAAAAGTAGCCTCTTACATAAGCAAGTCATTTGTACACCGAGAGTTTAGTAACCAG
TGAAGCAAGTATATCTGGCAAACCTGAAACTTATCTGTGAATTATAAAGCTCATAAGTAAAAAGTGTAGA
AAAGAAGATAAGGCAGACCAAATACAAATTTGCAACAGTACAACGAATATTTCAGCGTCAAAACTAGAGA
ATAATAAAGAAAACGATCTTTTCAAAAAGAAAAAACCTTTTAGTTTTCCTTTGTTGTTGTTGTGGGTGTG
TGCTATTTATATTATATAGTTTACTCATAATACCATAAAATATTCGGTTTGATTAGGTTATTTTAATAAG
CTAATTTGTTTCTAATCGTGTAATTTATGCTGTGTATATTAAGTAGTGTGTGCACTGCCCAAAAATGTTT
GTTGTTTATAGTCGGTTAAAGAGAAAAAAGAAAAAAAGATCCATACACACACGTTAATTAGTTGTTCAAC
GTAATACACTCATATTTTGTTCTTATTTGCTTTCGGTCGCTGTTCTCACCAAGATTTATTGCCAACGAAA
CAATTTTTTTTTATATATTTTCAGATTTTTCTTTTTTTCCTTTCCTTTCCTTTTCTAATTTTCACTCCTG
GTTTTCTTTCTTTCTTAGAAACATTATCTCGATATTAATATTAAAAAAATATAATCATTCAAA
Features (pLannotate 1.2.2; 17 found; start..end, strand, type, name):
     13..723     +  CDS            mTurquoise2: mTurquoise2 is a basic (constitutively fluorescent) cyan fluorescent protein published in 2012, derived from Aequorea victoria. It is reported to be a rapidly-maturing monomer with very low acid sensitivity.
    741..762     +  misc_feature   MCS (fragment): pBluescript multiple cloning site
   1169..1187    -  promoter       T3 promoter: promoter for bacteriophage T3 RNA polymerase
   1232..1248    -  protein_bind   lac operator: The lac repressor binds to the lac operator to inhibit transcription in E. coli. This inhibition can be relieved by adding lactose or isopropyl-β-D-thiogalactopyranoside (IPTG). lac repressor encoded by lacI
   1256..1286    -  promoter       lac promoter: promoter for the E. coli lac operon
   1301..1322    -  protein_bind   CAP binding site: CAP binding activates transcription in the presence of cAMP. E. coli catabolite activator protein
   1335..1427    -  CDS            lacI (fragment): lac repressor; lacI; The lac repressor binds to the lac operator to inhibit transcription in E. coli. This inhibition can be relieved by adding lactose or isopropyl-β-D-thiogalactopyranoside (IPTG).
   1610..2198    -  rep_origin     ori: high-copy-number ColE1/pMB1/pBR322/pUC origin of replication
   2369..3229    -  CDS            AmpR: β-lactamase; bla; confers resistance to ampicillin, carbenicillin, and related antibiotics
   3230..3334    -  promoter       AmpR promoter: bla
   3361..3789    +  rep_origin     f1 ori (sequence partly withheld): f1 bacteriophage origin of replication; arrow indicates direction of (+) strand synthesis
   3820..3977    -  CDS            lacZα (fragment): LacZα fragment of β-galactosidase; lacZ fragment
   3980..3998    +  promoter       T7 promoter: promoter for bacteriophage T7 RNA polymerase
   4007..4030    +  misc_feature   MCS (fragment): pBluescript multiple cloning site
   5030..5599    +  CDS            sta: STA_STRLA - Experimental evidence at protein level: Swiss-Prot protein existence level 1. Involved in resistance to streptothricin, a broad-spectrum antibiotic produced by streptomycetes. Detoxifies streptothricin via acetylation of the beta amino group of the first beta-lysyl moiety of streptothricin. From Streptomyces lavendulae.
   6036..6500    -  CDS            RPS1 (fragment): RS3A_KLULA - Experimental evidence at protein level: Swiss-Prot protein existence level 1. From Kluyveromyces lactis (strain ATCC 8585 / CBS 2359 / DSM 70799 / NBRC 1267 / NRRL Y-1140 / WM37) (Yeast) (Candida sphaerica).
   6556..6858    -  CDS            RPS1B (fragment): RS3A2_YEAST - Also known as PLC2, RPS10B. Experimental evidence at protein level: Swiss-Prot protein existence level 1. Component of the ribosome, a large ribonucleoprotein complex responsible for the synthesis of proteins in the cell. The small ribosomal subunit (SSU) binds messenger RNAs (mRNAs) and translates the encoded message by selecting cognate aminoacyl-transfer RNA (tRNA) molecules. The large subunit (LSU) contains the ribosomal catalytic site termed the peptidyl transferase center (PTC), which catalyzes the formation of peptide bonds, thereby polymerizing the amino acids delivered b
