[The description below was written by a language model from this plasmid's Addgene catalogue record and pLannotate feature annotations shown in this document.]
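Description:
CIp10 - mTurquoise2 (γmGFP based) is a Candida albicans expression plasmid of about 7.9 kb built on the CIp10 backbone, which is itself derived from a pBluescript-type cloning vector. The bacterial portion carries a high-copy ColE1/pUC origin, an ampicillin resistance gene (β-lactamase) with its own promoter, an f1 origin, and remnants of the lacZα/lac promoter region with flanking T3 and T7 promoters and fragments of the pBluescript multiple cloning site. No fungal replication origin is annotated. Instead, the plasmid contains sequence matching ribosomal protein S1/S3A (RPS1) homologues. This is consistent with the CIp10 design, in which an RPS1 segment serves as the homology target for integration into the C. albicans genome.

The payload is a 720 bp synthetic open reading frame for mTurquoise2, a monomeric, rapidly maturing, acid-tolerant cyan fluorescent protein of Aequorea victoria lineage. It was introduced by Gibson cloning. The name indicates that this version was built on a γmGFP sequence, and the associated publication describes a codon-optimized palette of fluorescent proteins for C. albicans. The annotation also detects a streptothricin acetyltransferase gene (sta, from Streptomyces lavendulae). Genes of this type confer resistance to streptothricin-class antibiotics such as nourseothricin, so it probably serves as a dominant selection marker in the yeast, although the catalogue fields do not state this. Neither the catalogue fields nor the feature table identifies the promoter or terminator driving the fluorescent protein; several stretches of the sequence are unannotated. The construct is intended for expressing a cyan reporter in C. albicans, for example in fluorescence imaging alongside other colours of the palette.
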