Addgene plasmid #163121: CIp10 - mTurquoise2 (γmGFP based)
Purpose: Expresses in Candida albicans
Depositing lab: Patrick Van Dijck. Publication: Presenting a codon-optimized palette of fluorescent proteins for use in Candida albicans. Van Genechten W, Demuyser L, Dedecker P, Van Dijck P. Sci Rep. 2020 Apr 9;10(1):6158. doi: 10.1038/s41598-020-63308-w. PubMed 32273559.
Backbone
  Vector backbone: CIp10
  Total vector size (bp): 7881
  Vector type: Candida albicans Expression
Growth in bacteria
  Bacterial resistance: Ampicillin, 100 μg/mL
  Growth temperature: 37°C
  Growth strain: DH5alpha
  Copy number: Unknown
Gene/Insert
  Gene/Insert name: mTurquoise2 - γmGFP based
  Species: Synthetic
  Insert size (bp): 720
  Cloning method: Gibson Cloning
  Sequencing primers: 5′ TTCAAAATGCTGCAGATG; 3′ TGACGTCGCTACTAGTTA
Terms and licenses: Academic/Nonprofit Terms; Industry Terms: Not Available to Industry
How to cite: CIp10 - mTurquoise2 (γmGFP based) was a gift from Patrick Van Dijck (Addgene plasmid # 163121 ; http://n2t.net/addgene:163121 ; RRID:Addgene_163121)
