>Addgene plasmid #163121 | CIp10 - mTurquoise2 (γmGFP based) | depositor partial sequence | sequence record 316050 | CIp10 - mTurquoise2 (γmGFP based) sequence 7881 bps
CGACGTCATCGATACCGTCGACCTCGAGGAGTGAAATTCTGGAAATCTGGAAATCTGGTTTTGTATTCTT
GTTATTCTTCTTTTTGTTATTACATATATAACTTGTTACTTTTTTAAAAAAATCTTTGTTTATTTTATAA
ATATATAAAACTAAATTTAAGAAAAAGAGAAAAATGTTTTATTTGAGAGATTGAAATTTTACTTGAATTT
AGCTTAGCTTTTATAAAGTATTATTATGTAAAAAAACAAAACAAATATACATTAAAAAGTTAAGACTATA
AAATAGCCACCCAAGGCATTTCTATATCTTGTTGTTGTTGTTTTCATCTTCTGTATCAGAGGAACTTATT
TTATTATTTTCGTCACGGGTATTTTCTCTTGTTTGATGATTCATCCCATTCATTCCATCAAAAATGTCGG
TACCAGCTTTTGTTCCCTTTAGTGAGGGTTAATTTCGAGCTTGGCGTAATCATGGTCATAGCTGTTTCCT
GTGTGAAATTGTTATCCGCTCACAATTCCACACAACATACGAGCCGGAAGCATAAAGTGTAAAGCCTGGG
GTGCCTAATGAGTGAGCTAACTCACATTAATTGCGTTGCGCTCACTGCCCGCTTTCCAGTCGGGAAACCT
GTCGTGCCAGCTGCATTAATGAATCGGCCAACGCGCGGGGAGAGGCGGTTTGCGTATTGGGCGCTCTTCC
GCTTCCTCGCTCACTGACTCGCTGCGCTCGGTCGTTCGGCTGCGGCGAGCGGTATCAGCTCACTCAAAGG
CGGTAATACGGTTATCCACAGAAATCAGGGGATAACGCAGGAAAGAACATGTGAGCAAAAGGCCAGCAAA
AGGCCAGGAACCGTAAAAAGGCCGCGTTGCTGGCGTTTTTCCATAGGCTCCGCCCCCCTGACGAGCATCA
CAAAAATCGACGCTCAAGTCAGAGGTGGCGAAACCCGACAGGACTATAAAGATACCAGGCGTTTCCCCCT
GGAAGCTCCCTCGTGCGCTCTCCTGTTCCGACCCTGCCGCTTACCGGATACCTGTCCGCCTTTCTCCCTT
CGGGAAGCGTGGCGCTTTCTCATAGCTCACGCTGTAGGTATCTCAGTTCGGTGTAGGTCGTTCGCTCCAA
GCTGGGCTGTGTGCACGAACCCCCCGTTCAGCCCGACCGCTGCGCCTTATCCGGTAACTATCGTCTTGAG
TCCAACCCGGTAAGACACGACTTATCGCCACTGGCAGCAGCCACTGGTAACAGGATTAGCAGAGCGAGGT
ATGTAGGCGGTGCTACAGAGTTCTTGAAGTGGTGGCCTAACTACGGCTACACTAGAAGAACAGTATTTGG
TATCTGCGCTCTGCTGAAGCCAGTTACCTTCGGAAAAAGAGTTGGTAGCTCTTGATCCGGCAAACAAACC
ACCGCTGGGTAGCGGTGGTTTTTTTGTTTGCAAGCAGCAGATTACGCGCAGAAAAAAAGGATCTCAAGAA
GATCCTTTGATCTTTTCTACGGGGTCTGACGCTCAGTGGAACGAAAACTCACGTTAAGGGATTTTGGTCA
TGAGATTATCAAAAAGGATCTTCACCTAGATCCTTTTAAATTAAAAATGAAGTTTTAAATCAATCTAAAG
TATATATGAGTAAACTTGGTCTGACAGTTACCAATGCTTAATCAGTGAGGCACCTATCTCAGCGATCTGT
CTATTTCGTTCATCCATAGTTGCCTGACTCCCCGTCGTGTAGATAACTACGATACGGGAGGGCTTACCAT
CTGGCCCCAGTGCTGCAATGATACCGCGAGACCCACGCTCACCGGCTCCAGATTTATCAGCAATAAACCA
GCCAGCCGGAAGGGCCGAGCGCAGAAGTGGTCCTGCAACTTTATCCGCCTCCATCCAGTCTATTAATTGT
TGCCGGGAAGCTAGAGTAAGTAGTTCGCCAGTTAATAGTTTGCGCAACGTTGTTGCCATTGCTACAGGCA
TCGTGGTGTCACGCTCGTCGTTTGGTATGGCTTCATTCAGCTCCGGTTCCCAACGATCAAGGCGAGTTAC
ATGATCCCCCATGTTGTGCAAAAAAGCGGTTAGCTCCTTCGGTCCTCCGATCGTTGTCAGAAGTAAGTTG
GCCGCAGTGTTATCACTCATGGTTATGGCAGCACTGCATAATTCTCTTACTGTCATGCCATCCGTAAGAT
GCTTTTCTGTGACTGGTGAGTACTCAACCAAGTCATTCTGAGAATAGTGTATGCGGCGACCGAGTTGCTC
TTGCCCGGCGTCAATACGGGATAATACCGCGCCACATAGCAGAACTTTAAAAGTGCTCATCATTGGAAAA
CGTTCTTCGGGGCGAAAACTCTCAAGGATCTTACCGCTGTTGAGATCCAGTTCGATGTAACCCACTCGTG
CACCCAACTGATCTTCAGCATCTTTTACTTTCACCAGCGTTTCTGGGTGAGCAAAAACAGGAAGGCAAAA
TGCCGCAAAAAAGGGAATAAGGGCGACACGGAAATGTTGAATACTCATACTCTTCCTTTTTCAATATTAT
TGAAGCATTTATCAGGGTTATTGTCTCATGAGCGGATACATATTTGAATGTATTTAGAAAAATAAACAAA
TAGGGGTTCCGCGCACATTTCCCCGAAAAGTGCCACCTG
[124 nt withheld, positions 2630-2753]
C
[91 nt withheld, positions 2755-2845]
A
[49 nt withheld, positions 2847-2895]
CCTTTGACGTTGGAGTCCACGTTCTTT
[37 nt withheld, positions 2923-2959]
ACCCTATCTCGGTCTATTCTTTTGATTTATAAGGGATTTTGCCGATTTCGGCCTATTGGTTAAAAAATGA
GCTGATTTAACAAAAATTTAACGCGAATTTTAACAAAATATTAACGCTTACAATTTCCATTCGCCATTCA
GGCTGCGCAACTGTTGGGAAGGGCGATCGGTGCGGGCCTCTTCGCTATTACGCCAGCTGGCGAAAGGGGG
ATGTGCTGCAAGGCGATTAAGTTGGGTAACGCCAGGGTTTTCCCAGTCACGACGTTGTAAAACGACGGCC
AGTGAATTGTAATACGACTCACTATAGGGCGAATTGGAGCTCCACCGCGGTGGCGGCCGCGTTTATAATA
AACTTAGTCTAATATTTCTTTTGGACCAAAATAGAAACTGTTCTCAGGTGGCAAAAAACAGCTTAAAGTC
TGTGTTAAAAAAAGATCTCGGCTATGCCAATCAAAAAGGAGTGACATTATTATGTAAAAGAAGAAATGTT
GTAATTCCGCGAAACAACAATTTTAATGCTTACTGTGCCGCCACCAATATCCTATGGCCAAGGGGCCTTT
AAACATGCCACGGAAATATACAGTCAAAGTAAACCTACTATGTCTTTAGAGCCTTCAGGATCAATTGTTT
TTAAATGAATGACTGCAAAACTAGAAAAGTAGCCTCTTACATAAGCAAGTCATTTGTACACCGAGAGTTT
AGTAACCAGTGAAGCAAGTATATCTGGCAAACCTGAAACTTATCTGTGAATTATAAAGCTCATAAGTAAA
AAGTGTAGAAAAGAAGATAAGGCAGACCAAATACAAATTTGCAACAGTACAACGAATATTTCAGCGTCAA
AACTAGAGAATAATAAAGAAAACGATCTTTTCAAAAAGAAAAAACCTTTTAGTTTTCCTTTGTTGTTGTT
GTGGGTGTGTGCTATTTATATTATATAGTTTACTCATAATACCATAAAATATTCGGTTTGATTAGGTTAT
TTTAATAAGCTAATTTGTTTCTAATCGTGTAATTTATGCTGTGTATATTAAGTAGTGTGTGCACTGCCCA
AAAATGTTTGTTGTTTATAGTCGGTTAAAGAGAAAAAAGAAAAAAAGATCCATACACACACGTTAATTAG
TTGTTCAACGTAATACACTCATATTTTGTTCTTATTTGCTTTCGGTCGCTGTTCTCACCAAGATTTATTG
CCAACGAAACAATTTTTTTTTATATATTTTCAGATTTTTCTTTTTTTCCTTTCCTTTCCTTTTCTAATTT
TCACTCCTGGTTTTCTTTCTTTCTTAGAAACATTATCTCGATATTAATATTAAAAAAATATAATCATTCA
AACTCCGGAATGTCTACTACTTTGGATGATACTGCTTATAGATACAGAACTTCTGTTCCAGGTGATGCTG
AAGCTATTGAAGCTTTGGATGGTTCTTTCACTACCGATACTGTTTTTAGAGTTACTGCTACTGGTGATGG
TTTCACTTTGAGAGAAGTTCCAGTTGATCCACCATTGACTAAGGTTTTCCCAGATGATGAATCCGATGAT
GAATCCGATGCTGGTGAAGATGGTGATCCAGATTCTAGAACTTTCGTTGCTTATGGTGATGATGGTGATT
TGGCTGGTTTCGTTGTTGTTTCTTATTCTGGTTGGAACAGAAGATTGACTGTTGAAGATATTGAAGTTGC
TCCAGAACATAGAGGTCATGGTGTTGGTAGAGCTTTGATGGGTTTGGCTACTGAATTCGCCAGAGAAAGA
GGTGCTGGTCATTTGTGGTTGGAAGTTACCAATGTTAATGCTCCAGCTATTCATGCTTATAGAAGAATGG
GTTTCACTTTGTGTGGTTTGGATACTGCTTTATACGATGGTACTGCTTCCGATGGTGAACAAGCTTTGTA
TATGTCTATGCCATGTCCATAATAACTCGGGGGGATCCGAGTGAAATTCTGGAAATCTGGAAATCTGGTT
TTGTATTCTTGTTATTCTTCTTTTTGTTATTACATATATAACTTGTTACTTTTTTAAAAAAATCTTTGTT
TATTTTATAAATATATAAAACTAAATTTAAGAAAAAGAGAAAAATGTTTTATTTGAGAGATTGAAATTTT
ACTTGAATTTAGCTTAGCTTTTATAAAGTATTATTATGTAAAAAAACAAAACAAATATACATTAAAAAGT
TAAGACTATAAAATAGCCACCCAAGGCATTTCTATATCTTGTTGTTGTTGTTTTCATCTTCTGTATCAGA
GGAACTTATTTTATTATTTTCGTCACGGGTATTTTCTCTTGTTTGATGATTCATCCCATTCTTCCATCAT
AAAATACTAGTGGATCCCCCAGATCCTTATCCTTAAACAGATTCTAAAACAACATCTTTGAAACCAGAAG
AAACTTTCTTACCTTTTTCTTCGGTTGAACCTTCACCGTGCAAAGCCAATAATGAACCCAAGTCGAATTT
TGGTTGTTTCAACAATTTGACTTTTCTGATGTGGACATTTTGTAATGGGAAAATGGTTTGGGTGGATTTT
TCAATTTCACGGCCAATGACTTCTGGAATCAATTTGGAAGTTAATTGAGCTAAAGTACAGTTGGAAACTT
CTCTTTGCATAATTTCAATCATCTTCTTTCTGACTTCTCTCAATTTAGAGGATTGAGCGTAAGTAGTTTT
CTTGATTTGGTTTGGTTGTCTTTTGGTGAAAGCAATGGCAAAAACTCTCAAAACGTAATCGTCGGAAGTT
TTAACAGTGACATTAGCTTCAACTAATGATTGCCATTTTCTGACCAATGATCTTAATTTGTCAGAAGTGA
AATCCAAACCATGAGGCCTCCATGAGGCCTCCATGAGGCCTCCATGAGGCCTCCATGGAGGCCTCATGGA
AGTTGGTCAACAAGTTTTTACCTTGGACTTCATCAACTCTCAATTTGATTTTTCTGTAAGAGTGGTCTTC
GGAACCTTGTAAGTCGGCCAAACAAACTTCGAAAACTCTACCTTTCAAGCCATCAGCGGCATTCTTTAAA
CCGGTAGATCTGTTGATCAAAGTTTTACCAACATTTCTGTTTTCAAAAGTGGTTGGAGCTTTGATGTCAA
ACCAATCTTTTCTGGTGAATGGGTCAACGACCTTCTTTTTTAATCCTTTCTTTCCTTTGGACAATCTCTT
GTTTTTACCGACAGCCATGTTGTACTTGAGTTGGATCTACGCGTCAGCCTCGTTTATAATAAACTTAGTC
TAATATTTCTTTTGGACCAAAATAGAAACTGTTCTCAGGTGGCAAAAAACAGCTTAAAGTCTGTGTTAAA
AAAAGATCTCGGCTATGCCAATCAAAAAGGAGTGACATTATTATGTAAAAGAAGAAATGTTGTAATTCCG
CGAAACAACAATTTTAATGCTTACTGTGCCGCCACCAATATCCTATGGCCAAGGGGCCTTTAAACATGCC
ACGGAAATATACAGTCAAAGTAAACCTACTATGTCTTTAGAGCCTTCAGGATCAATTGTTTTTAAATGAA
TGACTGCAAAACTAGAAAAGTAGCCTCTTACATAAGCAAGTCATTTGTACACCGAGAGTTTAGTAACCAG
TGAAGCAAGTATATCTGGCAAACCTGAAACTTATCTGTGAATTATAAAGCTCATAAGTAAAAAGTGTAGA
AAAGAAGATAAGGCAGACCAAATACAAATTTGCAACAGTACAACGAATATTTCAGCGTCAAAACTAGAGA
ATAATAAAGAAAACGATCTTTTCAAAAAGAAAAAACCTTTTAGTTTTCCTTTGTTGTTGTTGTGGGTGTG
TGCTATTTATATTATATAGTTTACTCATAATACCATAAAATATTCGGTTTGATTAGGTTATTTTAATAAG
CTAATTTGTTTCTAATCGTGTAATTTATGCTGTGTATATTAAGTAGTGTGTGCACTGCCCAAAAATGTTT
GTTGTTTATAGTCGGTTAAGAGAAAAAAGAAAAAAAGATCCCATACACACACGTTAATTAGTTGTTCAAC
GTAATACACTCATATTTTGTTCTTATTTGCTTTCGGTCGCTGTTCTCACCAAGATTTATTGCCAACGAAA
CAATTTTTTTTTATATATTTTCAGATTTTTCTTTTTTTCCTTTCCTTTCCTTTTCTAATTTTCACTCCTG
GTTTTCTTTCTTTCTTAGAAACATTATCTCGATATTAATATTAAAAAAATATAATCATTCAAAATGCTGC
ACATGGTTTCTAAAGGTGAAGAATTATTCACTGGTGTTGTCCCAATTTTGGTTGAATTAGATGGTGATGT
TAATGGTCACAAATTTTCTGTCTCCGGTGAAGGTGAAGGTGATGCTACTTACGGTAAATTGACCTTAAAA
TTTATTTGTACTACTGGTAAATTGCCAGTTCCATGGCCAACCTTAGTCACTACTTTATCATGGGGTGTTC
AATGTTTTGCTAGATACCCAGATCATATGAAACAACATGACTTTTTCAAGTCTGCCATGCCAGAAGGTTA
TGTTCAAGAAAGAACTATTTTTTTCAAAGATGACGGTAACTACAAGACCAGAGCTGAAGTCAAGTTTGAA
GGTGATACCTTAGTTAATAGAATCGAATTAAAAGGTATTGATTTTAAAGAAGATGGTAACATTTTAGGTC
ACAAATTGGAATACAACTATTTTTCTGATAATGTTTACATCACTGCTGACAAACAAAAGAATGGTATCAA
AGCTAACTTCAAAATTAGACACAACATTGAAGATGGTGGTGTTCAATTAGCTGACCATTATCAACAAAAT
ACTCCAATTGGTGATGGTCCAGTCTTGTTACCAGACAACCATTACTTATCCACTCAATCTAAATTATCCA
AAGATCCAAACGAAAAGAGAGACCACATGGTCTTGTTAGAATTTGTTACTGCTGCTGGTATTACCTTAGG
TATGGATGAATTGTACAAATAA
